Addgene plasmid #218199: pCM0-101
Purpose: Multi-Stop for adding 3 stops for each frame
Depositing lab: Michael Schroda. Depositing organization: Rheinland-Pfälzische Technische Universität Kaiserslautern. Publication: A Modular Cloning Toolkit for the production of recombinant proteins in Leishmania tarentolae. Hieronimus K, Donauer T, Klein J, Hinkel B, Spanle JV, Probst A, Niemeyer J, Kibrom S, Kiefer AM, Schneider L, Husemann B, Bischoff E, Mohring S, Bayer N, Klein D, Engels A, Ziehmer BG, Stiebeta J, Moroka P, Schroda M, Deponte M. Microb Cell. 2024 Apr 30;11:128-142. doi: 10.15698/mic2024.04.821. eCollection 2024. PubMed 38799406.
Backbone
  Vector backbone: pAGM1301
  Backbone manufacturer: Sylvestre Marillonnet (Addgene plasmid #47989)
  Backbone size w/o insert (bp): 2845
  Total vector size (bp): 2272
  Vector type: Synthetic Biology
Growth in bacteria
  Bacterial resistance: Spectinomycin, 50 μg/mL
  Growth temperature: 37°C
  Growth strain: DH5alpha
  Copy number: High Copy
Gene/Insert
  Gene/Insert name: Multi-Stop
  Species: Synthetic
  Insert size (bp): 29
  Cloning method: Golden Gate
  Sequencing primers: 5′ CAATACGCAAACCGCCTCTCC; 3′ AATAGGCGTATCACGAGGC
Terms and licenses: Academic/Nonprofit Terms; Industry Terms: Not Available to Industry
Depositor comments: Level 0 MoClo Part Position B5, insert can be released via BsaI digest Plasmid used in the MoClo toolkit for Chlamydomonas reinhardtii from Crozet et al. (2018)
How to cite: pCM0-101 was a gift from Michael Schroda (Addgene plasmid # 218199 ; http://n2t.net/addgene:218199 ; RRID:Addgene_218199)
