[The description below was written by a language model from this plasmid's Addgene catalogue record and pLannotate feature annotations shown in this document.]
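Description:
pCM0-101 is a Level 0 part plasmid for Modular Cloning (MoClo), a Golden Gate-based hierarchical assembly system. It is built on the pAGM1301 Level 0 acceptor backbone and is classed as a synthetic biology vector propagated in E. coli. At roughly 2.27 kb it is smaller than the empty backbone, as expected when a Golden Gate dropout cassette is replaced by a very short insert. The feature table shows a high-copy ColE1/pUC-type origin of replication and an aadA gene conferring spectinomycin (and streptomycin) resistance, in line with the catalogue selection. An AmpR (bla) promoter is annotated upstream of aadA, although the record does not state that it drives the marker. The remaining annotations are short fragments (RSF ori, lacI, an integrase, a gentamicin acetyltransferase). These are most likely backbone remnants or partial matches around the resistance cassette rather than functional elements.

The payload is a 29 bp synthetic "Multi-Stop" sequence, too small to be picked up by the automated annotation. According to the record it supplies three stop codons in each reading frame, so translation ends whichever frame the upstream part is in. It occupies MoClo position B5, which in the common syntax is the slot for C-terminal tags or coding-sequence ends, just upstream of the 3′ UTR/terminator. BsaI digestion releases the insert with the position-specific overhangs needed for ordered, one-pot assembly into Level 1 transcription units alongside promoter, coding and terminator parts. It has no promoter or expression function of its own. The part originated in the MoClo toolkit for Chlamydomonas reinhardtii and was reused in a toolkit for recombinant protein production in Leishmania tarentolae.
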