Features (pLannotate 1.2.2; 7 found; start..end, strand, type, name):
     48..181     +  rep_origin     RSF ori (fragment): Plasmids containing the RSF 1030 origin of replication can be propagated in E. coli cells that contain additional plasmids with compatible origins.
    183..232     +  CDS            lacI (fragment): lac repressor; lacI; The lac repressor binds to the lac operator to inhibit transcription in E. coli. This inhibition can be relieved by adding lactose or isopropyl-β-D-thiogalactopyranoside (IPTG).
    398..502     +  promoter       AmpR promoter: bla
    493..573     -  CDS            int (fragment): INT2_ECOLX - Protein inferred from homology: Swiss-Prot protein existence level 3. Putative integrase believed to be involved in the insertion of antibiotic resistance genes into plasmids and transposons. From Escherichia coli.
    661..717     +  CDS            GmR (fragment): gentamycin acetyltransferase; aacC1; confers resistance to gentamycin
    724..1512    +  CDS            aadA: S3AD_ECOLX - Experimental evidence at protein level: Swiss-Prot protein existence level 1. Mediates bacterial resistance to the antibiotics streptomycin and spectinomycin. From Escherichia coli.
   1686..2274    +  rep_origin     ori: high-copy-number ColE1/pMB1/pBR322/pUC origin of replication
>Addgene plasmid #218199 | pCM0-101 | addgene full sequence | sequence record 434866 | Addgene NGS Result
AACGCCAGCAACGCGGCCTTTTTACGGTTCCTGGCCTTTTGCTGGCCTTTTGCTCACATGTTCTTTCCTG
CGTTATCCCCTGATTCTGTGGATAACCGTATTACCGCCTTTGAGTGAGCTGATACCGCTCGCCGCAGCCG
AACGACCGAGCGCAGCGAGTCAGTGAGCGAGGAAGCGGAAGAGCGCCCAATACGCAAACCGCCTCTCCCC
GCGCGTTGGCCGATTCATTAATCACTCTGTGGTCTCATTCGTGACTGACTAGATGGATCCGTGCTTTGAG
ACCACGAAGTGGCTCTTCAGTGGACGAAAGGGCCTCGTGATACGCCTATTTTTATAGGTTAATGTCATGA
TAATAATGGTTTCTTAGACGTCAGGTGGCACTTTTCGGGGAAATGTGCGCGGAACCCCTATTTGTTTATT
TTTCTAAATACATTCAAATATGTATCCGCTCATGAGACAATAACCCTGATAAATGCTTCAATAATATTGA
AAAAGGAAGAGTATGCGCTCACGCAACTGGTCCAGAACCTTGACCGAACGCAGCGGTGGTAACGGCGCAG
TGGCGGTTTTCATGGCTTGTTATGACTGTTTTTTTTTGGGGTACAGTCTATGCCTCGGGCATCCAAGCAG
CAAGCGCGTTACGCCGTGGGTCGATGTTTGATGTTATGGAGCAGCAACGATGTTACGCAGCAGGGCAGTC
GCCCTAAAACAAAGTTAAACATCATGAGGGAAGCGGTGATCGCCGAAGTATCGACTCAACTATCAGAGGT
AGTTGGCGTCATCGAGCGCCATCTCGAACCGACGTTGCTGGCCGTACATTTGTACGGCTCCGCAGTGGAT
GGCGGCCTGAAGCCACACAGCGATATTGATTTGCTGGTTACGGTGACCGTAAGGCTTGATGAAACAACGC
GGCGAGCTTTGATCAACGACCTTTTGGAAACTTCGGCTTCCCCTGGAGAGAGCGAGATTCTCCGCGCTGT
AGAAGTCACCATTGTTGTGCACGACGACATCATTCCGTGGCGTTATCCAGCTAAGCGCGAACTGCAATTT
GGAGAATGGCAGCGCAATGACATTCTTGCAGGTATCTTCGAGCCAGCCACGATCGACATTGATCTGGCTA
TCTTGCTGACAAAAGCAAGAGAACATAGCGTTGCCTTGGTAGGTCCAGCGGCGGAGGAACTCTTTGATCC
GGTTCCTGAACAGGATCTATTTGAGGCGCTAAATGAAACCTTAACGCTATGGAACTCGCCGCCCGACTGG
GCTGGCGATGAGCGAAATGTAGTGCTTACGTTGTCCCGCATTTGGTACAGCGCAGTAACCGGCAAAATCG
CGCCGAAGGATGTCGCTGCCGACTGGGCAATGGAGCGCCTGCCGGCCCAGTATCAGCCCGTCATACTTGA
AGCTAGACAGGCTTATCTTGGACAAGAAGAAGATCGCTTGGCCTCGCGCGCAGATCAGTTGGAAGAATTT
GTCCATTACGTAAAAGGCGAGATCACCAAGGTAGTCGGCAAATAACTGTCAGACCAAGTTTACTCATATA
TACTTTAGATTGATTTAAAACTTCATTTTTAATTTAAAAGGATCTAGGTGAAGATCCTTTTTGATAATCT
CATGACCAAAATCCCTTAACGTGAGTTTTCGTTCCACTGAGCGTCAGACCCCGTAGAAAAGATCAAAGGA
TCTTCTTGAGATCCTTTTTTTCTGCGCGTAATCTGCTGCTTGCAAACAAAAAAACCACCGCTACCAGCGG
TGGTTTGTTTGCCGGATCAAGAGCTACCAACTCTTTTTCCGAAGGTAACTGGCTTCAGCAGAGCGCAGAT
ACCAAATACTGTTCTTCTAGTGTAGCCGTAGTTAGGCCACCACTTCAAGAACTCTGTAGCACCGCCTACA
TACCTCGCTCTGCTAATCCTGTTACCAGTGGCTGCTGCCAGTGGCGATAAGTCGTGTCTTACCGGGTTGG
ACTCAAGACGATAGTTACCGGATAAGGCGCAGCGGTCGGGCTGAACGGGGGGTTCGTGCACACAGCCCAG
CTTGGAGCGAACGACCTACACCGAACTGAGATACCTACAGCGTGAGCTATGAGAAAGCGCCACGCTTCCC
GAAGGGAGAAAGGCGGACAGGTATCCGGTAAGCGGCAGGGTCGGAACAGGAGAGCGCACGAGGGAGCTTC
CAGGGGGAAACGCCTGGTATCTTTATAGTCCTGTCGGGTTTCGCCACCTCTGACTTGAGCGTCGATTTTT
GTGATGCTCGTCAGGGGGGCGGAGCCTATGGAAA
